>Addgene plasmid #72521 | pJK555 | depositor full sequence | sequence record 132606 | pJK555 sequence 4361 bps
TGGCGAATGGG
[124 nt withheld, positions 12-135]
C
[91 nt withheld, positions 137-227]
A
[49 nt withheld, positions 229-277]
CCTTTGACGTTGGAGTCCACGTTCTTT
[37 nt withheld, positions 305-341]
ACCCTATCTCGGTCTATTCTTTTGATTTATAAGGGATTTTGCCGATTTCGGCCTATTGGTTAAAAAATGA
GCTGATTTAACAAAAATTTAACGCGAATTTTAACAAAATATTAACGTTTACAATTTCAGGTGGCACTTTT
CGGGGAAATGTGCGCGGAACCCCTATTTGTTTATTTTTCTAAATACATTCAAATATGTATCCGCTCATGA
GACAATAACCCTGATAAATGCTTCAATAATATTGAAAAAGGAAGAGTATGAGTATTCAACATTTCCGTGT
CGCCCTTATTCCCTTTTTTGCGGCATTTTGCCTTCCTGTTTTTGCTCACCCAGAAACGCTGGTGAAAGTA
AAAGATGCTGAAGATCAGTTGGGTGCACGAGTGGGTTACATCGAACTGGATCTCAACAGCGGTAAGATCC
TTGAGAGTTTTCGCCCCGAAGAACGTTTTCCAATGATGAGCACTTTTAAAGTTCTGCTATGTGGCGCGGT
ATTATCCCGTATTGACGCCGGGCAAGAGCAACTCGGTCGCCGCATACACTATTCTCAGAATGACTTGGTT
GAGTACTCACCAGTCACAGAAAAGCATCTTACGGATGGCATGACAGTAAGAGAATTATGCAGTGCTGCCA
TAACCATGAGTGATAACACTGCGGCCAACTTACTTCTGACAACGATCGGAGGACCGAAGGAGCTAACCGC
TTTTTTGCACAACATGGGGGATCATGTAACTCGCCTTGATCGTTGGGAACCGGAGCTGAATGAAGCCATA
CCAAACGACGAGCGTGACACCACGATGCCTGCAGCAATGGCAACAACGTTGCGCAAACTATTAACTGGCG
AACTACTTACTCTAGCTTCCCGGCAACAATTAATAGACTGGATGGAGGCGGATAAAGTTGCAGGACCACT
TCTGCGCTCGGCCCTTCCGGCTGGCTGGTTTATTGCTGATAAATCTGGAGCCGGTGAGCGTGGGTCTCGC
GGTATCATTGCAGCACTGGGGCCAGATGGTAAGCCCTCCCGTATCGTAGTTATCTACACGACGGGGAGTC
AGGCAACTATGGATGAACGAAATAGACAGATCGCTGAGATAGGTGCCTCACTGATTAAGCATTGGTAACT
GTCAGACCAAGTTTACTCATATATACTTTAGATTGATTTAAAACTTCATTTTTAATTTAAAAGGATCTAG
GTGAAGATCCTTTTTGATAATCTCATGACCAAAATCCCTTAACGTGAGTTTTCGTTCCACTGAGCGTCAG
ACCCCGTAGAAAAGATCAAAGGATCTTCTTGAGATCCTTTTTTTCTGCGCGTAATCTGCTGCTTGCAAAC
AAAAAAACCACCGCTACCAGCGGTGGTTTGTTTGCCGGATCAAGAGCTACCAACTCTTTTTCCGAAGGTA
ACTGGCTTCAGCAGAGCGCAGATACCAAATACTGTCCTTCTAGTGTAGCCGTAGTTAGGCCACCACTTCA
AGAACTCTGTAGCACCGCCTACATACCTCGCTCTGCTAATCCTGTTACCAGTGGCTGCTGCCAGTGGCGA
TAAGTCGTGTCTTACCGGGTTGGACTCAAGACGATAGTTACCGGATAAGGCGCAGCGGTCGGGCTGAACG
GGGGGTTCGTGCACACAGCCCAGCTTGGAGCGAACGACCTACACCGAACTGAGATACCTACAGCGTGAGC
TATGAGAAAGCGCCACGCTTCCCGAAGGGAGAAAGGCGGACAGGTATCCGGTAAGCGGCAGGGTCGGAAC
AGGAGAGCGCACGAGGGAGCTTCCAGGGGGAAACGCCTGGTATCTTTATAGTCCTGTCGGGTTTCGCCAC
CTCTGACTTGAGCGTCGATTTTTGTGATGCTCGTCAGGGGGGCGGAGCCTATGGAAAAACGCCAGCAACG
CGGCCTTTTTACGGTTCCTGGCCTTTTGCTGGCCTTTTGCTCACATGTTCTTTCCTGCGTTATCCCCTGA
TTCTGTGGATAACCGTATTACCGCCTTTGAGTGAGCTGATACCGCTCGCCGCAGCCGAACGACCGAGCGC
AGCGAGTCAGTGAGCGAGGAAGCGGAAGAGCGCCTGATGCGGTATTTTCTCCTTACGCATCTGTGCGGTA
TTTCACACCGCATATATGGTGCACTCTCAGTACAATCTGCTCTGATGCCGCATAGTTAAGCCAGTATACA
CTCCGCTATCGCTACGTGACTGGGTCATGGCTGCGCCCCGACACCCGCCAACACCCGCTGACGCGCCCTG
ACGGGCTTGTCTGCTCCCGGCATCCGCTTACAGACAAGCTGTGACCGTCTCCGGGAGCTGCATGTGTCAG
AGGTTTTCACCGTCATCACCGAAACGCGCGAGGCAGCTGCGGTAAAGCTCATCAGCGTGGTCGTGAAGCG
ATTCACAGATGTCTGCCTGTTCATCCGCGTCCAGCTCGTTGAGTTTCTCCAGAAGCGTTAATGTCTGGCT
TCTGATAAAGCGGGCCATGTTAAGGGCGGTTTTTTCCTGTTTGGTCACTGATGCCTCCGTGTAAGGGGGA
TTTCTGTTCATGGGGGTAATGATACCGATGAAACGAGAGAGGATGCTCACGATACGGGTTACTGATGATG
AACATGCCCGGTTACTGGAACGTTGTGAGGGTAAACAACTGGCGGTATGGATGCGGCGGGACCAGAGAAA
AATCACTCAGGGTCAATGCCAGCGCTTCGTTAATACAGATGTAGGTGTTCCACAGGGTAGCCAGCAGCAT
CCTGCGATGCAGATCCGGAACATAATGGTGCAGGGCGCTGACTTCCGCGTTTCCAGACTTTACGAAACAC
GGAAACCGAAGACCATTCATGTTGTTGCTCAGGTCGCAGACGTTTTGCAGCAGCAGTCGCTTCACGTTCG
CTCGCGTATCGGTGATTCATTCTGCTAACCAGTAAGGCAACCCCGCCAGCCTAGCCGGGTCCTCAACGAC
AGGAGCACGATCATGCGCACCCGTGGCCAGGACCCAACGCTGCCCGAGATCTCGATCCCGCGAAATTAAT
ACGACTCACTATAGGGAGACCACAACGGTTTCCCTCTAGAAATAATTTTGTTTAACTTTAAGAAGGAGAT
ATACATATGAAAGCAGCAATTATCGTATTCCCCGGCACAAACCGGGAGCGCGATATGGCCATTGCCCTCA
AGCGCGTTACAGGGCAGGCCCCGCGCATGATCTGGCACCATGAAACAGATCTGGGAGATACCGATCTAGT
CGTGCTGCCAGGTGGTTTCAGCTATGGCGATTATCTGCGCTGTGGTGCCATGGCAGCGCATTCTCCCATC
ATGGCGGCTATCAAAGCCTTTGCCCAAAAGGGTGGCCATATTTTGGGTGTGTGCAACGGCTTCCAGATTT
TAACGGAAACAGGGCTTCTGCCCGGTGCTCTGTTGCGCAACGCCAACCTGCGCTTTCTCTCTCAGGATTG
CTACCTGAAGGTGGAAGCAGAGAACACACCTTTCACTCACAAGTGGAAGAAGGGTGATGTTTTCCGCACC
CCTCTGGCCCATGGTGATGGCAATTACACGGCAGATATCGCCACGCTGGAACGGCTTGAAGGTGAAGGTC
TTGTGGCTTTCCACTATGCCGATGCCAAAGGCAATGTGCAGGCTGATGATGCCATCAGCAACCCCAATGG
CAGCATCAACAGCATTGCGGGTATTCTGAGCGAAAACAAACGCATTTGCGGCATGATGCCTCATCCAGAA
GATCTGGTTGATCCTCTCATGGGTGGGGAAGATGGTCTGCCATTGTTCCAAGGTCTGGTGGAGGCTGTAG
TCCGGTGAATAAGCCTGTAACCGTTGATGAATCCCTTGCCCGTGAATTCGAGCTCCGTCGACAAGCTTGC
GGCCGCACTCGAGCACCACCACCACCACCACTGAGATCCGGCTGCTAACAAAGCCCGAAAGGAAGCTGAG
TTGGCTGCTGCCACCGCTGAGCAATAACTAGCATAACCCCTTGGGGCCTCTAAACGGGTCTTGAGGGGTT
TTTTGCTGAAAGGAGGAACTATATCCGGAT
Features (pLannotate 1.2.2; 13 found; start..end, strand, type, name):
     12..467     +  rep_origin     f1 ori (sequence partly withheld): f1 bacteriophage origin of replication; arrow indicates direction of (+) strand synthesis
    494..598     +  promoter       AmpR promoter: bla
    599..1459    +  CDS            AmpR: β-lactamase; bla; confers resistance to ampicillin, carbenicillin, and related antibiotics
   1630..2218    +  rep_origin     ori: high-copy-number ColE1/pMB1/pBR322/pUC origin of replication
   2404..2546    -  misc_feature   bom: basis of mobility region from pBR322
   2648..2839    -  CDS            rop: Rop protein, which maintains plasmids at low copy number; rop
   2856..3236    +  CDS            YPB1_ECOLX: Protein predicted: Swiss-Prot protein existence level 4. From Escherichia coli.
   3348..3366    +  promoter       T7 promoter: promoter for bacteriophage T7 RNA polymerase
   3398..3420    +  RBS            RBS: efficient ribosome binding site from bacteriophage T7 gene 10 (Olins and Rangwala, 1989)
   3440..4099    +  CDS            purQ: PURQ_SYNY3 - Experimental evidence at protein level: Swiss-Prot protein existence level 1. Part of the phosphoribosylformylglycinamidine synthase complex involved in the purines biosynthetic pathway. Catalyzes the ATP-dependent conversion of formylglycinamide ribonucleotide (FGAR) and glutamine to yield formylglycinamidine ribonucleotide (FGAM) and glutamate. The FGAM synthase complex is composed of three subunits. PurQ produces an ammonia molecule by converting glutamine to glutamate. PurL transfers the ammonia molecule to FGAR to form FGAM in an ATP- dependent manner. PurS interacts with Pur
   4205..4222    +  CDS            9xHis (fragment): 9xHis affinity tag
   4232..4281    +  CDS            SET1 (fragment): solubility-enhancement tag derived from T7 phage gene 10B
   4289..4336    +  terminator     T7 terminator: transcription terminator for bacteriophage T7 RNA polymerase
