[The description below was written by a language model from this plasmid's Addgene catalogue record and pLannotate feature annotations shown in this document.]
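Description:
pJK555 is a bacterial expression plasmid built on the pET23a backbone for producing the glutaminase subunit of formylglycinamidine ribonucleotide synthetase (PurQ, here AaPurQ) from Acetobacter aceti strain 1023. The 4,361 bp plasmid is maintained in E. coli through a ColE1/pMB1-type origin and selected with ampicillin via the bla β-lactamase gene under its own promoter. The catalogue lists it as high copy, although the annotation also detects the pBR322-derived bom region and a rop coding sequence, which is normally associated with copy-number restraint. An f1 phage origin is present as well, allowing single-stranded DNA production with helper phage.

The purQ open reading frame was inserted between the NdeI and XhoI sites, both retained, placing it downstream of the T7 promoter and the efficient T7 gene 10 ribosome binding site and upstream of the T7 terminator. Expression therefore depends on a host that supplies T7 RNA polymerase; no lac operator is annotated, consistent with a plain T7 promoter. The annotated match to PurQ is based on homology to a cyanobacterial protein and covers only part of the insert interval. A His-tag-encoding segment (annotated as a fragment of a longer His tag) lies downstream of the cloning site in the vector, but the record does not say whether the insert carries a stop codon, so it is unclear if the protein is produced tagged or native. The short "SET1" hit near the terminator is probably an incidental match to vector-derived T7 sequence.

PurQ hydrolyses glutamine to glutamate to supply ammonia to PurL within the three-subunit PurL/PurQ/PurS FGAM synthase complex of purine biosynthesis, and the plasmid's stated purpose is recombinant production of this subunit.
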