Addgene plasmid #72521: pJK555
Purpose: Produces Acetobacter aceti 1023 formylglycinamidine ribonucleotide synthetase glutaminase subunit (AaPurQ)
Depositing lab: T. J. Kappock. Depositing organization: Purdue University.
Backbone
  Vector backbone: pET23a
  Backbone size w/o insert (bp): 3666
  Total vector size (bp): 4361
  Vector type: Bacterial Expression
Growth in bacteria
  Bacterial resistance: Ampicillin, 100 μg/mL
  Growth temperature: 37°C
  Growth strain: DH5alpha
  Copy number: High Copy
Gene/Insert
  Gene/Insert name: formylglycinamidine ribonucleotide synthetase, glutaminase subunit (alt names: purQ; AZ09_06385)
  Species: Acetobacter aceti 1023
  GenBank ID: KDE20460
  Promoter: T7
  Cloning method: Restriction Enzyme; 5′ cloning site NdeI (not destroyed); 3′ cloning site XhoI (not destroyed)
  Sequencing primers: 5′ T7 promoter; 3′ T7 terminator
Terms and licenses: Academic/Nonprofit Terms; Industry Terms: Not Available to Industry
How to cite: pJK555 was a gift from T. J. Kappock (Addgene plasmid # 72521 ; http://n2t.net/addgene:72521 ; RRID:Addgene_72521)
