>Addgene plasmid #72521 | pJK555 | addgene partial sequence | sequence record 135844 | T7 5'-TAATACGACTCACTATAGGG-3'
AATAATTTTGTTTAACTTTAAGAAGGAGATATACATATGAAAGCAGCAATTATCGTATTCCCCGGCACAA
ACCGGGAGCGCGATATGGCCATTGCCCTCAAGCGCGTTACAGGGCAGGCCCCGCGCATGATCTGGCACCA
TGAAACAGATCTGGGAGATACCGATCTAGTCGTGCTGCCAGGTGGTTTCAGCTATGGCGATTATCTGCGC
TGTGGTGCCATGGCAGCGCATTCTCCCATCATGGCGGCTATCAAAGCCTTTGCCCAAAAGGGTGGCCATA
TTTTGGGTGTGTGCAACGGCTTCCAGATTTTAACGGAAACAGGGCTTCTGCCCGGTGCTCTGTTGCGCAA
CGCCAACCTGCGCTTTCTCTCTCAGGATTGCTACCTGAAGGTGGAAGCAGAGAACACACCTTTCACTCAC
AAGTGGAAGAAGGGTGATGTTTTCCGCACCCCTCTGGCCCATGGTGATGGCAATTACACGGCAGATATCG
CCACGCTGGAACGGCTTGAAGGTGAAGGTCTTGTGGCTTTCCACTATGCCGATGCCAAAGGCAATGTGCA
GGCTGATGATGCCATCAGCAACCCCAATGGCAGCATCAACAGCATTGCGGGTATTCTGAGCGAAAACAAA
CGCATTTGCGGCATGATGCCTCATCCAGAAGATCTGGTTGATCCTCTCATGGGTGGGGAAGATGGTCTGC
CATTGTTCCAAGGTCTGGTGGAGGCTGTAGTCCGGTGAATAAGCCTGTAACCGTTGATGAATCCCTTGCC
CGTGAATTCGAGCTCCGTCGACAAGCTTGCGGCCGCACTCGAGCACCACCACCACCACCACTGAGATCCG
GCTGCTAACAAAGCCCGAAAGGAAGCTGAGTTGGCTGCTGCCACCGCTGAGCAATAACTAGCATAACCCC
TTGGGGCCTCTAAACGGGTCTTGAGGGGTTTTTTGCTGAAAGGAGGAACTATATCCGGATTGGCGAATGG
G
[90 nt withheld, positions 982-1071]
