>Addgene plasmid #72521 | pJK555 | addgene partial sequence | sequence record 135845 | T7term 5'-GCTAGTTATTGCTCAGCGG-3'
TTTGTTAGCAGCCGGATCTCAGTGGTGGTGGTGGTGGTGCTCGAGTGCGGCCGCAAGCTTGTCGACGGAG
CTCGAATTCACGGGCAAGGGATTCATCAACGGTTACAGGCTTATTCACCGGACTACAGCCTCCACCAGAC
CTTGGAACAATGGCAGACCATCTTCCCCACCCATGAGAGGATCAACCAGATCTTCTGGATGAGGCATCAT
GCCGCAAATGCGTTTGTTTTCGCTCAGAATACCCGCAATGCTGTTGATGCTGCCATTGGGGTTGCTGATG
GCATCATCAGCCTGCACATTGCCTTTGGCATCGGCATAGTGGAAAGCCACAAGACCTTCACCTTCAAGCC
GTTCCAGCGTGGCGATATCTGCCGTGTAATTGCCATCACCATGGGCCAGAGGGGTGCGGAAAACATCACC
CTTCTTCCACTTGTGAGTGAAAGGTGTGTTCTCTGCTTCCACCTTCAGGTAGCAATCCTGAGAGAGAAAG
CGCAGGTTGGCGTTGCGCAACAGAGCACCGGGCAGAAGCCCTGTTTCCGTTAAAATCTGGAAGCCGTTGC
ACACACCCAAAATATGGCCACCCTTTTGGGCAAAGGCTTTGATAGCCGCCATGATGGGAGAATGCGCTGC
CATGGCACCACAGCGCAGATAATCGCCATAGCTGAAACCACCTGGCAGCACGACTAGATCGGTATCTCCC
AGATCTGTTTCATGGTGCCAGATCATGCGCGGGGCCTGCCCTGTAACGCGCTTGAGGGCAATGGCCATAT
CGCGCTCCCGGTTTGTGCCGGGGAATACGATAATTGCTGCTTTCATATGTATATCTCCTTCTTAAAGTTA
AACAAAATTATTTCTAGAGGGAAACCGTTGTGGTCTCCCTATAGTGAGTCGTATTAATTTCGCGGGATCG
AGATCTCGGGCAGCGTTGGGTCCTGGCCACGGGTGCGCATGATCGTGCTCCTGTCGTTGAGGACCCGGCT
AGGCTGGCGGGGTTGCCTTACTGGTTAGCAGAATGAATCACCGATACGCGAGCGAACGTGAAGCGACTGC
TGCTGCAAAACGTCTGCGACCTGAGCAACAACATGAATGGTCT
